Addgene plasmid #250128: pGEX-Pdzk11-PDZ-1
Purpose: Bacterial expression of Pdzk11 PDZ domain 1
Depositing lab: Mark Bedford. Depositing organization: University of Texas MD Anderson Cancer Center. Publication: PRMT5 C-terminal Phosphorylation Modulates a 14-3-3/PDZ Interaction Switch. Espejo AB, Gao G, Black K, Gayatri S, Veland N, Kim J, Chen T, Sudol M, Walker C, Bedford MT. J Biol Chem. 2017 Feb 10;292(6):2255-2265. doi: 10.1074/jbc.M116.760330. Epub 2016 Dec 28. PubMed 28031468.
Backbone
  Vector backbone: pGEX-4T-1
  Backbone size w/o insert (bp): 4900
  Vector type: Bacterial Expression
Growth in bacteria
  Bacterial resistance: Ampicillin, 100 μg/mL
  Growth temperature: 37°C
  Growth strain: DH5alpha
  Copy number: High Copy
Gene/Insert
  Gene/Insert name: Pdzk11 (1/1)
  Species: M. musculus (mouse)
  Insert size (bp): 261
  Mutation: None
  Entrez Gene: Pdzd11 (a.k.a. Pdzk11, AI854765, 1810012H22Rik, 2310079D11Rik, 2700099C19Rik)
  Cloning method: Restriction Enzyme; 5′ cloning site Unknown (unknown if destroyed)
Terms and licenses: Academic/Nonprofit Terms; Industry Terms: Not Available to Industry
Depositor comments: UniProt ID: Q9CZG9
How to cite: pGEX-Pdzk11-PDZ-1 was a gift from Mark Bedford (Addgene plasmid # 250128 ; http://n2t.net/addgene:250128 ; RRID:Addgene_250128)
