[The description below was written by a language model from this plasmid's Addgene catalogue record and pLannotate feature annotations shown in this document.]
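Description:
pGEX-Pdzk11-PDZ-1 is a bacterial expression plasmid built on the pGEX-4T-1 backbone for producing the single PDZ domain of mouse Pdzk11 (current gene symbol Pdzd11) as a glutathione S-transferase fusion in E. coli. The sequenced plasmid is about 5.2 kb, consistent with a roughly 4.9 kb backbone plus the 261 bp insert. It replicates from a high-copy ColE1/pMB1-type origin and is selected with ampicillin through the β-lactamase (AmpR) gene and its own promoter. The short rop, bom, RSF ori, yciV and lacZα matches in the annotation are fragments or leftover backbone sequence and not functional payload.

The expression cassette consists of the tac promoter, a strong trp/lac hybrid, followed by a lac operator, the Schistosoma japonicum GST coding sequence, and, a few codons downstream on the same strand, the Pdzd11 fragment. This places the PDZ domain at the C-terminus of GST. The plasmid also carries lacI with its promoter, so the lac repressor keeps the tac promoter off until it is induced with IPTG, independently of the host strain's repressor level. The short gap between GST and the insert is not annotated. pGEX-4T vectors normally encode a thrombin cleavage site in this linker, but the feature table does not confirm it, and the restriction sites used for cloning are recorded as unknown. No mutations are reported in the insert.

The GST tag allows affinity purification on glutathione resin. The associated publication concerns 14-3-3/PDZ domain interactions, which suggests the purified fusion is meant for protein–protein binding assays such as pull-downs or domain arrays, although the record states the purpose only as bacterial expression of the domain.
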