Features (pLannotate 1.2.2; 18 found; start..end, strand, type, name):
      1..124     +  rep_origin     RSF ori (fragment): Plasmids containing the RSF 1030 origin of replication can be propagated in E. coli cells that contain additional plasmids with compatible origins.
    129..180     -  misc_feature   bom (fragment): basis of mobility region from pBR322
    187..264     +  promoter       lacI promoter: lacI
    265..1347    +  CDS            lacI: lac repressor; lacI; The lac repressor binds to the lac operator to inhibit transcription in E. coli. This inhibition can be relieved by adding lactose or isopropyl-β-D-thiogalactopyranoside (IPTG).
   1360..1381    +  protein_bind   CAP binding site: CAP binding activates transcription in the presence of cAMP. E. coli catabolite activator protein
   1396..1426    +  promoter       lac promoter: promoter for the E. coli lac operon
   1434..1450    +  protein_bind   lac operator: The lac repressor binds to the lac operator to inhibit transcription in E. coli. This inhibition can be relieved by adding lactose or isopropyl-β-D-thiogalactopyranoside (IPTG). lac repressor encoded by lacI
   1470..1643    +  CDS            lacZα: LacZα fragment of β-galactosidase; lacZ fragment
   1907..2023    -  CDS            yciV (fragment): RNAAM_ECOLI - Also known as trpH From Escherichia coli (strain K12).
   2099..2127    +  promoter       tac promoter: strong E. coli promoter; hybrid between the trp and lac UV5 promoters
   2135..2151    +  protein_bind   lac operator: The lac repressor binds to the lac operator to inhibit transcription in E. coli. This inhibition can be relieved by adding lactose or isopropyl-β-D-thiogalactopyranoside (IPTG). lac repressor encoded by lacI
   2174..2827    +  CDS            GST26_SCHJA: Experimental evidence at protein level: Swiss-Prot protein existence level 1. GST isoenzymes appear to play a central role in the parasite detoxification system. Other functions are also suspected including a role in increasing the solubility of haematin in the parasite gut. From Schistosoma japonicum (Blood fluke).
   2840..3100    +  CDS            Pdzd11 (fragment): PDZ11_MOUSE - Also known as Pdzk11. Experimental evidence at protein level: Swiss-Prot protein existence level 1. Mediates docking of ADAM10 to zonula adherens by interacting with PLEKHA7 which is required for PLEKHA7 to interact with the ADAM10- binding protein TSPAN33. From Mus musculus (Mouse).
   3133..3172    +  CDS            rop (fragment): Rop protein, which maintains plasmids at low copy number; rop
   3274..3314    +  misc_feature   bom (fragment): basis of mobility region from pBR322
   3419..3523    +  promoter       AmpR promoter: bla
   3524..4384    +  CDS            AmpR: β-lactamase; bla; confers resistance to ampicillin, carbenicillin, and related antibiotics
   4555..5143    +  rep_origin     ori: high-copy-number ColE1/pMB1/pBR322/pUC origin of replication
>Addgene plasmid #250128 | pGEX-Pdzk11-PDZ-1 | addgene full sequence | sequence record 498112 | Addgene NGS Result
ATGTTCTTTCCTGCGTTATCCCCTGATTCTGTGGATAACCGTATTACCGCCTTTGAGTGAGCTGATACCG
CTCGCCGCAGCCGAACGACCGAGCGCAGCGAGTCAGTGAGCGAGGAAGCGGAAGAGCGCCTGATGCGGTA
TTTTCTCCTTACGCATCTGTGCGGTATTTCACACCGCATAAATTCCGACACCATCGAATGGCGCAAAACC
TTTCGCGGTATGGCATGATAGCGCCCGGAAGAGAGTCAATTCAGGGTGGTGAATGTGAAACCAGTAACGT
TATACGATGTCGCAGAGTATGCCGGTGTCTCTTATCAGACCGTTTCCCGCGTGGTGAACCAGGCCAGCCA
CGTTTCTGCGAAAACGCGGGAAAAAGTGGAAGCGGCGATGGCGGAGCTGAATTACATTCCCAACCGCGTG
GCACAACAACTGGCGGGCAAACAGTCGTTGCTGATTGGCGTTGCCACCTCCAGTCTGGCCCTGCACGCGC
CGTCGCAAATTGTCGCGGCGATTAAATCTCGCGCCGATCAACTGGGTGCCAGCGTGGTGGTGTCGATGGT
AGAACGAAGCGGCGTCGAAGCCTGTAAAGCGGCGGTGCACAATCTTCTCGCGCAACGCGTCAGTGGGCTG
ATCATTAACTATCCGCTGGATGACCAGGATGCCATTGCTGTGGAAGCTGCCTGCACTAATGTTCCGGCGT
TATTTCTTGATGTCTCTGACCAGACACCCATCAACAGTATTATTTTCTCCCATGAAGACGGTACGCGACT
GGGCGTGGAGCATCTGGTCGCATTGGGTCACCAGCAAATCGCGCTGTTAGCGGGCCCATTAAGTTCTGTC
TCGGCGCGTCTGCGTCTGGCTGGCTGGCATAAATATCTCACTCGCAATCAAATTCAGCCGATAGCGGAAC
GGGAAGGCGACTGGAGTGCCATGTCCGGTTTTCAACAAACCATGCAAATGCTGAATGAGGGCATCGTTCC
CACTGCGATGCTGGTTGCCAACGATCAGATGGCGCTGGGCGCAATGCGCGCCATTACCGAGTCCGGGCTG
CGCGTTGGTGCGGATATCTCGGTAGTGGGATACGACGATACCGAAGACAGCTCATGTTATATCCCGCCGT
TAACCACCATCAAACAGGATTTTCGCCTGCTGGGGCAAACCAGCGTGGACCGCTTGCTGCAACTCTCTCA
GGGCCAGGCGGTGAAGGGCAATCAGCTGTTGCCCGTCTCACTGGTGAAAAGAAAAACCACCCTGGCGCCC
AATACGCAAACCGCCTCTCCCCGCGCGTTGGCCGATTCATTAATGCAGCTGGCACGACAGGTTTCCCGAC
TGGAAAGCGGGCAGTGAGCGCAACGCAATTAATGTAAGTTAGCTCACTCATTAGGCACCCCAGGCTTTAC
ACTTTATGCTTCCGGCTCGTATGTTGTGTGGAATTGTGAGCGGATAACAATTTCACACAGGAAACAGCTA
TGACCATGATTACGGATTCACTGGCCGTCGTTTTACAACGTCGTGACTGGGAAAACCCTGGCGTTACCCA
ACTTAATCGCCTTGCAGCACATCCCCCTTTCGCCAGCTGGCGTAATAGCGAAGAGGCCCGCACCGATCGC
CCTTCCCAACAGTTGCGCAGCCTGAATGGCGAATGGCGCTTTGCCTGGTTTCCGGCACCAGAAGCGGTGC
CGGAAAGCTGGCTGGAGTGCGATCTTCCTGAGGCCGATACTGTCGTCGTCCCCTCAAACTGGCAGATGCA
CGGTTACGATGCGCCCATCTACACCAACGTGACCTATCCCATTACGGTCAATCCGCCGTTTGTTCCCACG
GAGAATCCGACGGGTTGTTACTCGCTCACATTTAATGTTGATGAAAGCTGGCTACAGGAAGGCCAGACGC
GAATTATTTTTGATGGCGTTGGAATTAGCTTATCGACTGCACGGTGCACCAATGCTTCTGGCGTCAGGCA
GCCATCGGAAGCTGTGGTATGGCTGTGCAGGTCGTAAATCACTGCATAATTCGTGTCGCTCAAGGCGCAC
TCCCGTTCTGGATAATGTTTTTTGCGCCGACATCATAACGGTTCTGGCAAATATTCTGAAATGAGCTGTT
GACAATTAATCATCGGCTCGTATAATGTGTGGAATTGTGAGCGGATAACAATTTCACACAGGAAACAGTA
TTCATGTCCCCTATACTAGGTTATTGGAAAATTAAGGGCCTTGTGCAACCCACTCGACTTCTTTTGGAAT
ATCTTGAAGAAAAATATGAAGAGCATTTGTATGAGCGCGATGAAGGTGATAAATGGCGAAACAAAAAGTT
TGAATTGGGTTTGGAGTTTCCCAATCTTCCTTATTATATTGATGGTGATGTTAAATTAACACAGTCTATG
GCCATCATACGTTATATAGCTGACAAGCACAACATGTTGGGTGGTTGTCCAAAAGAGCGTGCAGAGATTT
CAATGCTTGAAGGAGCGGTTTTGGATATTAGATACGGTGTTTCGAGAATTGCATATAGTAAAGACTTTGA
AACTCTCAAAGTTGATTTTCTTAGCAAGCTACCTGAAATGCTGAAAATGTTCGAAGATCGTTTATGTCAT
AAAACATATTTAAATGGTGATCATGTAACCCATCCTGACTTCATGTTGTATGACGCTCTTGATGTTGTTT
TATACATGGACCCAATGTGCCTGGATGCGTTCCCAAAATTAGTTTGTTTTAAAAAACGTATTGAAGCTAT
CCCACAAATTGATAAGTACTTGAAATCCAGCAAGTATATAGCATGGCCTTTGCAGGGCTGGCAAGCCACG
TTTGGTGGTGGCGACCATCCTCCAAAATCGGATCTGGTTCCGCGTGGATCCATTGTGACACTGAAAAAAC
CTCCAGGCGCACAGTTAGGCTTTAATATCCGCGGTGGTAAAGCGAGTCAGCTGGGCATCTTTATCTCTAA
AGTGATCCCGGATTCAGATGCTCATCGTGCGGGTCTTCAGGAAGGCGATCAGGTTCTGGCCGTTAATGAT
GTTGATTTTCAGGACATTGAACATAGCAAAGCTGTGGAAATTCTGAAAACGGCTCGCGAAATTAGTATGC
GTGTTCGCTTTTTCCCTTATCTCGAGCGGCCGCATCGTGACTGACTGACGATCTGCCTCGCGCGTTTCGG
TGATGACGGTGAAAACCTCTGACACATGCAGCTCCCGGAGACGGTCACAGCTTGTCTGTAAGCGGATGCC
GGGAGCAGACAAGCCCGTCAGGGCGCGTCAGCGGGTGTTGGCGGGTGTCGGGGCGCAGCCATGACCCAGT
CACGTAGCGATAGCGGAGTGTATAATTCTTGAAGACGAAAGGGCCTCGTGATACGCCTATTTTTATAGGT
TAATGTCATGATAATAATGGTTTCTTAGACGTCAGGTGGCACTTTTCGGGGAAATGTGCGCGGAACCCCT
ATTTGTTTATTTTTCTAAATACATTCAAATATGTATCCGCTCATGAGACAATAACCCTGATAAATGCTTC
AATAATATTGAAAAAGGAAGAGTATGAGTATTCAACATTTCCGTGTCGCCCTTATTCCCTTTTTTGCGGC
ATTTTGCCTTCCTGTTTTTGCTCACCCAGAAACGCTGGTGAAAGTAAAAGATGCTGAAGATCAGTTGGGT
GCACGAGTGGGTTACATCGAACTGGATCTCAACAGCGGTAAGATCCTTGAGAGTTTTCGCCCCGAAGAAC
GTTTTCCAATGATGAGCACTTTTAAAGTTCTGCTATGTGGCGCGGTATTATCCCGTGTTGACGCCGGGCA
AGAGCAACTCGGTCGCCGCATACACTATTCTCAGAATGACTTGGTTGAGTACTCACCAGTCACAGAAAAG
CATCTTACGGATGGCATGACAGTAAGAGAATTATGCAGTGCTGCCATAACCATGAGTGATAACACTGCGG
CCAACTTACTTCTGACAACGATCGGAGGACCGAAGGAGCTAACCGCTTTTTTGCACAACATGGGGGATCA
TGTAACTCGCCTTGATCGTTGGGAACCGGAGCTGAATGAAGCCATACCAAACGACGAGCGTGACACCACG
ATGCCTGCAGCAATGGCAACAACGTTGCGCAAACTATTAACTGGCGAACTACTTACTCTAGCTTCCCGGC
AACAATTAATAGACTGGATGGAGGCGGATAAAGTTGCAGGACCACTTCTGCGCTCGGCCCTTCCGGCTGG
CTGGTTTATTGCTGATAAATCTGGAGCCGGTGAGCGTGGGTCTCGCGGTATCATTGCAGCACTGGGGCCA
GATGGTAAGCCCTCCCGTATCGTAGTTATCTACACGACGGGGAGTCAGGCAACTATGGATGAACGAAATA
GACAGATCGCTGAGATAGGTGCCTCACTGATTAAGCATTGGTAACTGTCAGACCAAGTTTACTCATATAT
ACTTTAGATTGATTTAAAACTTCATTTTTAATTTAAAAGGATCTAGGTGAAGATCCTTTTTGATAATCTC
ATGACCAAAATCCCTTAACGTGAGTTTTCGTTCCACTGAGCGTCAGACCCCGTAGAAAAGATCAAAGGAT
CTTCTTGAGATCCTTTTTTTCTGCGCGTAATCTGCTGCTTGCAAACAAAAAAACCACCGCTACCAGCGGT
GGTTTGTTTGCCGGATCAAGAGCTACCAACTCTTTTTCCGAAGGTAACTGGCTTCAGCAGAGCGCAGATA
CCAAATACTGTCCTTCTAGTGTAGCCGTAGTTAGGCCACCACTTCAAGAACTCTGTAGCACCGCCTACAT
ACCTCGCTCTGCTAATCCTGTTACCAGTGGCTGCTGCCAGTGGCGATAAGTCGTGTCTTACCGGGTTGGA
CTCAAGACGATAGTTACCGGATAAGGCGCAGCGGTCGGGCTGAACGGGGGGTTCGTGCACACAGCCCAGC
TTGGAGCGAACGACCTACACCGAACTGAGATACCTACAGCGTGAGCTATGAGAAAGCGCCACGCTTCCCG
AAGGGAGAAAGGCGGACAGGTATCCGGTAAGCGGCAGGGTCGGAACAGGAGAGCGCACGAGGGAGCTTCC
AGGGGGAAACGCCTGGTATCTTTATAGTCCTGTCGGGTTTCGCCACCTCTGACTTGAGCGTCGATTTTTG
TGATGCTCGTCAGGGGGGCGGAGCCTATGGAAAAACGCCAGCAACGCGGCCTTTTTACGGTTCCTGGCCT
TTTGCTGGCCTTTTGCTCAC
